Addgene plasmid #200210: TBPL1 KO 1
Purpose: gRNA for TBPL1 KO
Depositing lab: Sheila Teves. Depositing organization: University of British Columbia. Publication: RNA Polymerase II transcription independent of TBP in murine embryonic stem cells. Kwan JZJ, Nguyen TF, Uzozie AC, Budzynski MA, Cui J, Lee JMC, Van Petegem F, Lange PF, Teves SS. Elife. 2023 Mar 30;12:e83810. doi: 10.7554/eLife.83810. PubMed 36995326.
Backbone
  Vector backbone: pX330-U6-Chimeric_BB-CBh-hSpCas9
  Vector type: Mammalian Expression
Growth in bacteria
  Bacterial resistance: Ampicillin, 100 μg/mL
  Growth temperature: 37°C
  Growth strain: DH5alpha
  Copy number: High Copy
Gene/Insert
  Gene/Insert name: TBP1 KO 1
  gRNA/shRNA sequence: atcactgtctgcatccattg
  Species: M. musculus (mouse)
  Mutation: None
  Entrez Gene: Tbpl1 (a.k.a. 4732475G08, STD, TLF, TRF2, TRP, Tlp)
  Promoter: U6
  Cloning method: Restriction Enzyme; 5′ cloning site Unknown (unknown if destroyed); 3′ cloning site Unknown (unknown if destroyed)
Terms and licenses: Academic/Nonprofit Terms; Industry Terms: Not Available to Industry
Depositor comments: Please visit https://www.biorxiv.org/content/10.1101/2022.10.05.511012v1 for bioRxiv preprint.
How to cite: TBPL1 KO 1 was a gift from Sheila Teves (Addgene plasmid # 200210 ; http://n2t.net/addgene:200210 ; RRID:Addgene_200210)
