[The description below was written by a language model from this plasmid's Addgene catalogue record and pLannotate feature annotations shown in this document.]
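Description:
TBPL1 KO 1 is a mammalian CRISPR/Cas9 expression plasmid built on the pX330-U6-Chimeric_BB-CBh-hSpCas9 backbone. It delivers a single guide RNA against mouse Tbpl1 (also known as TLF, TRF2 or Tlp) together with the nuclease needed to cut the locus. It is maintained in E. coli as a high-copy plasmid through a ColE1/pUC-type origin and is selected with ampicillin via the β-lactamase gene. An f1 phage origin and a single annotated AAV2 inverted terminal repeat are also present as backbone elements. With only one ITR detected, nothing in the record suggests the plasmid is intended for AAV packaging.

The plasmid carries two expression units. A human U6 RNA polymerase III promoter drives the 20-nt Tbpl1-targeting spacer fused to the Streptococcus pyogenes gRNA scaffold; a second, partial scaffold fragment is annotated just downstream. Next to it, the CBh hybrid promoter (CMV enhancer, chicken β-actin promoter and a hybrid CBA/MVM intron) drives S. pyogenes Cas9. The annotation tool splits Cas9 into N- and C-terminal portions, but these are contiguous and span the sequence origin. Cas9 is followed by a nucleoplasmin bipartite nuclear localization signal, then an mCherry coding sequence and the bGH polyadenylation signal.

The mCherry is not part of the backbone as named in the catalogue, so this appears to be a reporter-bearing derivative. How mCherry is linked to Cas9 is not annotated. It would be expected to mark transfected cells by red fluorescence. The catalogue insert name reads "TBP1 KO 1", while the gene entry and purpose both identify Tbpl1. The stated use is Tbpl1 knockout, in the context of a study of TBP-independent RNA polymerase II transcription in mouse embryonic stem cells.
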