Features (pLannotate 1.2.2; 19 found; start..end, strand, type, name):
   2012..2059    +  CDS            nucleoplasmin NLS: bipartite nuclear localization signal from nucleoplasmin
   2123..2830    +  CDS            mCherry: mCherry is a basic (constitutively fluorescent) red fluorescent protein published in 2004, derived from Discosoma sp.. It is reported to be a very rapidly-maturing monomer with low acid sensitivity.
   2864..2975    +  polyA_signal   bGH poly(A) signal: bovine growth hormone polyadenylation signal
   3080..3220    +  repeat_region  AAV2 ITR: inverted terminal repeat of adeno-associated virus serotype 2 inverted
   3225..3276    -  misc_feature   bom (fragment): basis of mobility region from pBR322
   3295..3750    +  rep_origin     f1 ori (sequence partly withheld): f1 bacteriophage origin of replication; arrow indicates direction of (+) strand synthesis
   3751..3800    -  misc_feature   bom (fragment): basis of mobility region from pBR322
   3902..3937    -  CDS            rop (fragment): Rop protein, which maintains plasmids at low copy number; rop
   4032..4136    +  promoter       AmpR promoter: bla
   4137..4997    +  CDS            AmpR: β-lactamase; bla; confers resistance to ampicillin, carbenicillin, and related antibiotics
   5168..5756    +  rep_origin     ori: high-copy-number ColE1/pMB1/pBR322/pUC origin of replication
   5818..6058    +  promoter       U6 promoter: RNA polymerase III promoter for human U6 snRNA
   6088..6163    +  misc_RNA       gRNA scaffold: guide RNA scaffold for the Streptococcus pyogenes CRISPR/Cas9 system
   6170..6213    +  misc_RNA       gRNA scaffold (fragment): guide RNA scaffold for the Streptococcus pyogenes CRISPR/Cas9 system
   6260..6545    +  enhancer       CMV enhancer: human cytomegalovirus immediate early enhancer; contains an 18-bp deletion relative to the standard CMV enhancer
   6547..6824    +  promoter       chicken β-actin promoter: No description available
   6825..7052    +  intron         hybrid intron: hybrid between chicken β-actin (CBA) and minute virus of mice (MMV) introns (Gray et al., 2011)
   7190..8791    +  CDS            Cas9(N): N-terminal portion of Streptococcus pyogenes Cas9 (Zetsche et al., 2015)
   8792..2011    +  CDS            Cas9(C) (across the origin): C-terminal portion of Streptococcus pyogenes Cas9 (Zetsche et al., 2015)
>Addgene plasmid #200210 | TBPL1 KO 1 | addgene full sequence | sequence record 393133 | Addgene NGS Result
CGACGACAGCCTGACCTTTAAAGAGGACATCCAGAAAGCCCAGGTGTCCGGCCAGGGCGATAGCCTGCAC
GAGCACATTGCCAATCTGGCCGGCAGCCCCGCCATTAAGAAGGGCATCCTGCAGACAGTGAAGGTGGTGG
ACGAGCTCGTGAAAGTGATGGGCCGGCACAAGCCCGAGAACATCGTGATCGAAATGGCCAGAGAGAACCA
GACCACCCAGAAGGGACAGAAGAACAGCCGCGAGAGAATGAAGCGGATCGAAGAGGGCATCAAAGAGCTG
GGCAGCCAGATCCTGAAAGAACACCCCGTGGAAAACACCCAGCTGCAGAACGAGAAGCTGTACCTGTACT
ACCTGCAGAATGGGCGGGATATGTACGTGGACCAGGAACTGGACATCAACCGGCTGTCCGACTACGATGT
GGACCATATCGTGCCTCAGAGCTTTCTGAAGGACGACTCCATCGACAACAAGGTGCTGACCAGAAGCGAC
AAGAACCGGGGCAAGAGCGACAACGTGCCCTCCGAAGAGGTCGTGAAGAAGATGAAGAACTACTGGCGGC
AGCTGCTGAACGCCAAGCTGATTACCCAGAGAAAGTTCGACAATCTGACCAAGGCCGAGAGAGGCGGCCT
GAGCGAACTGGATAAGGCCGGCTTCATCAAGAGACAGCTGGTGGAAACCCGGCAGATCACAAAGCACGTG
GCACAGATCCTGGACTCCCGGATGAACACTAAGTACGACGAGAATGACAAGCTGATCCGGGAAGTGAAAG
TGATCACCCTGAAGTCCAAGCTGGTGTCCGATTTCCGGAAGGATTTCCAGTTTTACAAAGTGCGCGAGAT
CAACAACTACCACCACGCCCACGACGCCTACCTGAACGCCGTCGTGGGAACCGCCCTGATCAAAAAGTAC
CCTAAGCTGGAAAGCGAGTTCGTGTACGGCGACTACAAGGTGTACGACGTGCGGAAGATGATCGCCAAGA
GCGAGCAGGAAATCGGCAAGGCTACCGCCAAGTACTTCTTCTACAGCAACATCATGAACTTTTTCAAGAC
CGAGATTACCCTGGCCAACGGCGAGATCCGGAAGCGGCCTCTGATCGAGACAAACGGCGAAACCGGGGAG
ATCGTGTGGGATAAGGGCCGGGATTTTGCCACCGTGCGGAAAGTGCTGAGCATGCCCCAAGTGAATATCG
TGAAAAAGACCGAGGTGCAGACAGGCGGCTTCAGCAAAGAGTCTATCCTGCCCAAGAGGAACAGCGATAA
GCTGATCGCCAGAAAGAAGGACTGGGACCCTAAGAAGTACGGCGGCTTCGACAGCCCCACCGTGGCCTAT
TCTGTGCTGGTGGTGGCCAAAGTGGAAAAGGGCAAGTCCAAGAAACTGAAGAGTGTGAAAGAGCTGCTGG
GGATCACCATCATGGAAAGAAGCAGCTTCGAGAAGAATCCCATCGACTTTCTGGAAGCCAAGGGCTACAA
AGAAGTGAAAAAGGACCTGATCATCAAGCTGCCTAAGTACTCCCTGTTCGAGCTGGAAAACGGCCGGAAG
AGAATGCTGGCCTCTGCCGGCGAACTGCAGAAGGGAAACGAACTGGCCCTGCCCTCCAAATATGTGAACT
TCCTGTACCTGGCCAGCCACTATGAGAAGCTGAAGGGCTCCCCCGAGGATAATGAGCAGAAACAGCTGTT
TGTGGAACAGCACAAGCACTACCTGGACGAGATCATCGAGCAGATCAGCGAGTTCTCCAAGAGAGTGATC
CTGGCCGACGCTAATCTGGACAAAGTGCTGTCCGCCTACAACAAGCACCGGGATAAGCCCATCAGAGAGC
AGGCCGAGAATATCATCCACCTGTTTACCCTGACCAATCTGGGAGCCCCTGCCGCCTTCAAGTACTTTGA
CACCACCATCGACCGGAAGAGGTACACCAGCACCAAAGAGGTGCTGGACGCCACCCTGATCCACCAGAGC
ATCACCGGCCTGTACGAGACACGGATCGACCTGTCTCAGCTGGGAGGCGACAAAAGGCCGGCGGCCACGA
AAAAGGCCGGCCAGGCAAAAAAGAAAAAGCTTGAGGGCAGAGGAAGTCTGCTAACATGCGGTGACGTGGA
GGAGAATCCCGGCCCTGCTAGCATGGTGAGCAAGGGCGAGGAGGATAACATGGCCATCATCAAGGAGTTC
ATGCGCTTCAAGGTGCACATGGAGGGCTCCGTGAACGGCCACGAGTTCGAGATCGAGGGCGAGGGCGAGG
GCCGCCCCTACGAGGGCACCCAGACCGCCAAGCTGAAGGTGACCAAGGGTGGCCCCCTGCCCTTCGCCTG
GGACATCCTGTCCCCTCAGTTCATGTACGGCTCCAAGGCCTACGTGAAGCACCCCGCCGACATCCCCGAC
TACTTGAAGCTGTCCTTCCCCGAGGGCTTCAAGTGGGAGCGCGTGATGAACTTCGAGGACGGCGGCGTGG
TGACCGTGACCCAGGACTCCTCCCTGCAGGACGGCGAGTTCATCTACAAGGTGAAGCTGCGCGGCACCAA
CTTCCCCTCAGACGGCCCCGTAATGCAGAAGAAAACCATGGGCTGGGAGGCCTCCTCCGAGCGGATGTAC
CCCGAGGACGGCGCCCTGAAGGGCGAGATCAAGCAGAGGCTGAAGCTGAAGGACGGCGGCCACTACGACG
CTGAGGTCAAGACCACCTACAAGGCCAAGAAGCCCGTGCAGCTGCCCGGCGCCTACAACGTCAACATCAA
GTTGGACATCACCTCCCACAACGAGGACTACACCATCGTGGAACAGTACGAACGCGCCGAGGGCCGCCAC
TCCACCGGCGGCATGGACGAGCTGTACAAGTAAGAATTCCTAGAGCTCGCTGATCAGCCTCGACTGTGCC
TTCTAGTTGCCAGCCATCTGTTGTTTGCCCCTCCCCCGTGCCTTCCTTGACCCTGGAAGGTGCCACTCCC
ACTGTCCTTTCCTAATAAAATGAGGAAATTGCATCGCATTGTCTGAGTAGGTGTCATTCTATTCTGGGGG
GTGGGGTGGGGCAGGACAGCAAGGGGGAGGATTGGGAAGAGAATAGCAGGCATGCTGGGGAGCGGCCGCA
GGAACCCCTAGTGATGGAGTTGGCCACTCCCTCTCTGCGCGCTCGCTCGCTCACTGAGGCCGGGCGACCA
AAGGTCGCCCGACGCCCGGGCTTTGCCCGGGCGGCCTCAGTGAGCGAGCGAGCGCGCAGCTGCCTGCAGG
GGCGCCTGATGCGGTATTTTCTCCTTACGCATCTGTGCGGTATTTCACACCGCATA
[95 nt withheld, positions 3277-3371]
T
[46 nt withheld, positions 3373-3418]
C
[141 nt withheld, positions 3420-3560]
CCTTTGACGTTGGAGTCCACGTTCTTT
[37 nt withheld, positions 3588-3624]
ACTCTATCTCGGGCTATTCTTTTGATTTATAAGGGATTTTGCCGATTTCGGTCTATTGGTTAAAAAATGA
GCTGATTTAACAAAAATTTAACGCGAATTTTAACAAAATATTAACGTTTACAATTTTATGGTGCACTCTC
AGTACAATCTGCTCTGATGCCGCATAGTTAAGCCAGCCCCGACACCCGCCAACACCCGCTGACGCGCCCT
GACGGGCTTGTCTGCTCCCGGCATCCGCTTACAGACAAGCTGTGACCGTCTCCGGGAGCTGCATGTGTCA
GAGGTTTTCACCGTCATCACCGAAACGCGCGAGACGAAAGGGCCTCGTGATACGCCTATTTTTATAGGTT
AATGTCATGATAATAATGGTTTCTTAGACGTCAGGTGGCACTTTTCGGGGAAATGTGCGCGGAACCCCTA
TTTGTTTATTTTTCTAAATACATTCAAATATGTATCCGCTCATGAGACAATAACCCTGATAAATGCTTCA
ATAATATTGAAAAAGGAAGAGTATGAGTATTCAACATTTCCGTGTCGCCCTTATTCCCTTTTTTGCGGCA
TTTTGCCTTCCTGTTTTTGCTCACCCAGAAACGCTGGTGAAAGTAAAAGATGCTGAAGATCAGTTGGGTG
CACGAGTGGGTTACATCGAACTGGATCTCAACAGCGGTAAGATCCTTGAGAGTTTTCGCCCCGAAGAACG
TTTTCCAATGATGAGCACTTTTAAAGTTCTGCTATGTGGCGCGGTATTATCCCGTATTGACGCCGGGCAA
GAGCAACTCGGTCGCCGCATACACTATTCTCAGAATGACTTGGTTGAGTACTCACCAGTCACAGAAAAGC
ATCTTACGGATGGCATGACAGTAAGAGAATTATGCAGTGCTGCCATAACCATGAGTGATAACACTGCGGC
CAACTTACTTCTGACAACGATCGGAGGACCGAAGGAGCTAACCGCTTTTTTGCACAACATGGGGGATCAT
GTAACTCGCCTTGATCGTTGGGAACCGGAGCTGAATGAAGCCATACCAAACGACGAGCGTGACACCACGA
TGCCTGTAGCAATGGCAACAACGTTGCGCAAACTATTAACTGGCGAACTACTTACTCTAGCTTCCCGGCA
ACAATTAATAGACTGGATGGAGGCGGATAAAGTTGCAGGACCACTTCTGCGCTCGGCCCTTCCGGCTGGC
TGGTTTATTGCTGATAAATCTGGAGCCGGTGAGCGTGGAAGCCGCGGTATCATTGCAGCACTGGGGCCAG
ATGGTAAGCCCTCCCGTATCGTAGTTATCTACACGACGGGGAGTCAGGCAACTATGGATGAACGAAATAG
ACAGATCGCTGAGATAGGTGCCTCACTGATTAAGCATTGGTAACTGTCAGACCAAGTTTACTCATATATA
CTTTAGATTGATTTAAAACTTCATTTTTAATTTAAAAGGATCTAGGTGAAGATCCTTTTTGATAATCTCA
TGACCAAAATCCCTTAACGTGAGTTTTCGTTCCACTGAGCGTCAGACCCCGTAGAAAAGATCAAAGGATC
TTCTTGAGATCCTTTTTTTCTGCGCGTAATCTGCTGCTTGCAAACAAAAAAACCACCGCTACCAGCGGTG
GTTTGTTTGCCGGATCAAGAGCTACCAACTCTTTTTCCGAAGGTAACTGGCTTCAGCAGAGCGCAGATAC
CAAATACTGTTCTTCTAGTGTAGCCGTAGTTAGGCCACCACTTCAAGAACTCTGTAGCACCGCCTACATA
CCTCGCTCTGCTAATCCTGTTACCAGTGGCTGCTGCCAGTGGCGATAAGTCGTGTCTTACCGGGTTGGAC
TCAAGACGATAGTTACCGGATAAGGCGCAGCGGTCGGGCTGAACGGGGGGTTCGTGCACACAGCCCAGCT
TGGAGCGAACGACCTACACCGAACTGAGATACCTACAGCGTGAGCTATGAGAAAGCGCCACGCTTCCCGA
AGGGAGAAAGGCGGACAGGTATCCGGTAAGCGGCAGGGTCGGAACAGGAGAGCGCACGAGGGAGCTTCCA
GGGGGAAACGCCTGGTATCTTTATAGTCCTGTCGGGTTTCGCCACCTCTGACTTGAGCGTCGATTTTTGT
GATGCTCGTCAGGGGGGCGGAGCCTATGGAAAAACGCCAGCAACGCGGCCTTTTTACGGTTCCTGGCCTT
TTGCTGGCCTTTTGCTCACATGTGAGGGCCTATTTCCCATGATTCCTTCATATTTGCATATACGATACAA
GGCTGTTAGAGAGATAATTGGAATTAATTTGACTGTAAACACAAAGATATTAGTACAAAATACGTGACGT
AGAAAGTAATAATTTCTTGGGTAGTTTGCAGTTTTAAAATTATGTTTTAAAATGGACTATCATATGCTTA
CCGTAACTTGAAAGTATTTCGATTTCTTGGCTTTATATATCTTGTGGAAAGGACGAAACACCGATCACTG
TCTGCATCCATTGGTTTTAGAGCTAGAAATAGCAAGTTAAAATAAGGCTAGTCCGTTATCAACTTGAAAA
AGTGGCACCGAGTCGGTGCTTTTTTGTTTTAGAGCTAGAAATAGCAAGTTAAAATAAGGCTAGTCCGTTT
TTAGCGCGTGCGCCAATTCTGCAGACAAATGGCTCTAGAGGTACCCGTTACATAACTTACGGTAAATGGC
CCGCCTGGCTGACCGCCCAACGACCCCCGCCCATTGACGTCAATAGTAACGCCAATAGGGACTTTCCATT
GACGTCAATGGGTGGAGTATTTACGGTAAACTGCCCACTTGGCAGTACATCAAGTGTATCATATGCCAAG
TACGCCCCCTATTGACGTCAATGACGGTAAATGGCCCGCCTGGCATTGTGCCCAGTACATGACCTTATGG
GACTTTCCTACTTGGCAGTACATCTACGTATTAGTCATCGCTATTACCATGGTCGAGGTGAGCCCCACGT
TCTGCTTCACTCTCCCCATCTCCCCCCCCTCCCCACCCCCAATTTTGTATTTATTTATTTTTTAATTATT
TTGTGCAGCGATGGGGGCGGGGGGGGGGGGGGGGCGCGCGCCAGGCGGGGCGGGGCGGGGCGAGGGGCGG
GGCGGGGCGAGGCGGAGAGGTGCGGCGGCAGCCAATCAGAGCGGCGCGCTCCGAAAGTTTCCTTTTATGG
CGAGGCGGCGGCGGCGGCGGCCCTATAAAAAGCGAAGCGCGCGGCGGGCGGGAGTCGCTGCGCGCTGCCT
TCGCCCCGTGCCCCGCTCCGCCGCCGCCTCGCGCCGCCCGCCCCGGCTCTGACTGACCGCGTTACTCCCA
CAGGTGAGCGGGCGGGACGGCCCTTCTCCTCCGGGCTGTAATTAGCTGAGCAAGAGGTAAGGGTTTAAGG
GATGGTTGGTTGGTGGGGTATTAATGTTTAATTACCTGGAGCACCTGCCTGAAATCACTTTTTTTCAGGT
TGGACCGGTGCCACCATGGACTATAAGGACCACGACGGAGACTACAAGGATCATGATATTGATTACAAAG
ACGATGACGATAAGATGGCCCCAAAGAAGAAGCGGAAGGTCGGTATCCACGGAGTCCCAGCAGCCGACAA
GAAGTACAGCATCGGCCTGGACATCGGCACCAACTCTGTGGGCTGGGCCGTGATCACCGACGAGTACAAG
GTGCCCAGCAAGAAATTCAAGGTGCTGGGCAACACCGACCGGCACAGCATCAAGAAGAACCTGATCGGAG
CCCTGCTGTTCGACAGCGGCGAAACAGCCGAGGCCACCCGGCTGAAGAGAACCGCCAGAAGAAGATACAC
CAGACGGAAGAACCGGATCTGCTATCTGCAAGAGATCTTCAGCAACGAGATGGCCAAGGTGGACGACAGC
TTCTTCCACAGACTGGAAGAGTCCTTCCTGGTGGAAGAGGATAAGAAGCACGAGCGGCACCCCATCTTCG
GCAACATCGTGGACGAGGTGGCCTACCACGAGAAGTACCCCACCATCTACCACCTGAGAAAGAAACTGGT
GGACAGCACCGACAAGGCCGACCTGCGGCTGATCTATCTGGCCCTGGCCCACATGATCAAGTTCCGGGGC
CACTTCCTGATCGAGGGCGACCTGAACCCCGACAACAGCGACGTGGACAAGCTGTTCATCCAGCTGGTGC
AGACCTACAACCAGCTGTTCGAGGAAAACCCCATCAACGCCAGCGGCGTGGACGCCAAGGCCATCCTGTC
TGCCAGACTGAGCAAGAGCAGACGGCTGGAAAATCTGATCGCCCAGCTGCCCGGCGAGAAGAAGAATGGC
CTGTTCGGAAACCTGATTGCCCTGAGCCTGGGCCTGACCCCCAACTTCAAGAGCAACTTCGACCTGGCCG
AGGATGCCAAACTGCAGCTGAGCAAGGACACCTACGACGACGACCTGGACAACCTGCTGGCCCAGATCGG
CGACCAGTACGCCGACCTGTTTCTGGCCGCCAAGAACCTGTCCGACGCCATCCTGCTGAGCGACATCCTG
AGAGTGAACACCGAGATCACCAAGGCCCCCCTGAGCGCCTCTATGATCAAGAGATACGACGAGCACCACC
AGGACCTGACCCTGCTGAAAGCTCTCGTGCGGCAGCAGCTGCCTGAGAAGTACAAAGAGATTTTCTTCGA
CCAGAGCAAGAACGGCTACGCCGGCTACATTGACGGCGGAGCCAGCCAGGAAGAGTTCTACAAGTTCATC
AAGCCCATCCTGGAAAAGATGGACGGCACCGAGGAACTGCTCGTGAAGCTGAACAGAGAGGACCTGCTGC
GGAAGCAGCGGACCTTCGACAACGGCAGCATCCCCCACCAGATCCACCTGGGAGAGCTGCACGCCATTCT
GCGGCGGCAGGAAGATTTTTACCCATTCCTGAAGGACAACCGGGAAAAGATCGAGAAGATCCTGACCTTC
CGCATCCCCTACTACGTGGGCCCTCTGGCCAGGGGAAACAGCAGATTCGCCTGGATGACCAGAAAGAGCG
AGGAAACCATCACCCCCTGGAACTTCGAGGAAGTGGTGGACAAGGGCGCTTCCGCCCAGAGCTTCATCGA
GCGGATGACCAACTTCGATAAGAACCTGCCCAACGAGAAGGTGCTGCCCAAGCACAGCCTGCTGTACGAG
TACTTCACCGTGTATAACGAGCTGACCAAAGTGAAATACGTGACCGAGGGAATGAGAAAGCCCGCCTTCC
TGAGCGGCGAGCAGAAAAAGGCCATCGTGGACCTGCTGTTCAAGACCAACCGGAAAGTGACCGTGAAGCA
GCTGAAAGAGGACTACTTCAAGAAAATCGAGTGCTTCGACTCCGTGGAAATCTCCGGCGTGGAAGATCGG
TTCAACGCCTCCCTGGGCACATACCACGATCTGCTGAAAATTATCAAGGACAAGGACTTCCTGGACAATG
AGGAAAACGAGGACATTCTGGAAGATATCGTGCTGACCCTGACACTGTTTGAGGACAGAGAGATGATCGA
GGAACGGCTGAAAACCTATGCCCACCTGTTCGACGACAAAGTGATGAAGCAGCTGAAGCGGCGGAGATAC
ACCGGCTGGGGCAGGCTGAGCCGGAAGCTGATCAACGGCATCCGGGACAAGCAGTCCGGCAAGACAATCC
TGGATTTCCTGAAGTCCGACGGCTTCGCCAACAGAAACTTCATGCAGCTGATCCA
